>Addgene plasmid #193624 | pEXP5-NT/pLux eGFP | addgene full sequence | sequence record 381997 | Addgene NGS Result
CCCGAGATCTGAGCTGGCGTACGCGTTGAACACTTCACAGATGATAGGGATTCGGGTAAAGAGCGTGTCA
TTGGGGGCTTATACAGGCGTTACAATTACTTAACATAAGCACCTGTAGGATCGTACAGGTTTACGCAAGA
AAATGGTTTGTTATAGTCGTCTAGAAATAATTTTGTTTAACTTTAAGAAGGAGATATACCATGTCTGGTT
CTCATCATCATCATCATCATGGTAGCAGCGGCGAAAACCTGTATTTTCAGTCCCTTGTGGGTACCGGTTC
GAATGATGACGACGACAAGAGTCCGGATCCCAATTGGATGGTGAGCAAGGGCGAGGAGCTGTTCACCGGG
GTGGTGCCCATCCTGGTCGAGCTGGACGGCGACGTAAACGGCCACAAGTTCAGCGTGTCCGGCGAGGGCG
AGGGCGATGCCACCTACGGCAAGCTGACCCTGAAGTTCATCTGCACCACCGGCAAGCTGCCCGTGCCCTG
GCCCACCCTCGTGACCACCCTGACCTACGGCGTGCAGTGCTTCAGCCGCTACCCCGACCACATGAAGCAG
CACGACTTCTTCAAGTCCGCCATGCCCGAAGGCTACGTCCAGGAGCGCACCATCTTCTTCAAGGACGACG
GCAACTACAAGACCCGCGCCGAGGTGAAGTTCGAGGGCGACACCCTGGTGAACCGCATCGAGCTGAAGGG
CATCGACTTCAAGGAGGACGGCAACATCCTGGGGCACAAGCTGGAGTACAACTACAACAGCCACAACGTC
TATATCATGGCCGACAAGCAGAAGAACGGCATCAAGGTGAACTTCAAGATCCGCCACAACATCGAGGACG
GCAGCGTGCAGCTCGCCGACCACTACCAGCAGAACACCCCCATCGGCGACGGCCCCGTGCTGCTGCCCGA
CAACCACTACCTGAGCACCCAGTCCGCCCTGAGCAAAGACCCCAACGAGAAGCGCGATCACATGGTCCTG
CTGGAGTTCGTGACCGCCGCCGGGATCACTCTCGGCATGGACGAGCTGTACAAGTCCGGACTCAGATCTC
GAGTCTGGTAAAGGGTGATCCGGCTGCTAACAAAGCCCGAAAGGAAGCTGAGTTGGCTGCTGCCACCGCT
GAGCAATAACTAGCATAACCCCTTGGGGCCTCTAAACGGGTCTTGAGGGGTTTTTTGCTGAAAGGAGGAA
CTATATCCGGATAATTCTTGAAGACGAAAGGGCCTCGTGATACGCCTATTTTTATAGGTTAATGTCATGA
TAATAATGGTTTCTTAGACGTCAGGTGGCACTTTTCGGGGAAATGTGCGCGGAACCCCTATTTGTTTATT
TTTCTAAATACATTCAAATATGTATCCGCTCATGAGACAATAACCCTGATAAATGCTTCAATAATATTGA
AAAAGGAAGAGTATGAGTATTCAACATTTCCGTGTCGCCCTTATTCCCTTTTTTGCGGCATTTTGCCTTC
CTGTTTTTGCTCACCCAGAAACGCTGGTGAAAGTAAAAGATGCTGAAGATCAGTTGGGTGCACGAGTGGG
TTACATCGAACTGGATCTCAACAGCGGTAAGATCCTTGAGAGTTTTCGCCCCGAAGAACGTTTTCCAATG
ATGAGCACTTTTAAAGTTCTGCTATGTGGCGCGGTATTATCCCGTGTTGACGCCGGGCAAGAGCAACTCG
GTCGCCGCATACACTATTCTCAGAATGACTTGGTTGAGTACTCACCAGTCACAGAAAAGCATCTTACGGA
TGGCATGACAGTAAGAGAATTATGCAGTGCTGCCATAACCATGAGTGATAACACTGCGGCCAACTTACTT
CTGACAACGATCGGAGGACCGAAGGAGCTAACCGCTTTTTTGCACAACATGGGGGATCATGTAACTCGCC
TTGATCGTTGGGAACCGGAGCTGAATGAAGCCATACCAAACGACGAGCGTGACACCACGATGCCTGTAGC
AATGGCAACAACGTTGCGCAAACTATTAACTGGCGAACTACTTACTCTAGCTTCCCGGCAACAATTAATA
GACTGGATGGAGGCGGATAAAGTTGCAGGACCACTTCTGCGCTCGGCCCTTCCGGCTGGCTGGTTTATTG
CTGATAAATCTGGAGCCGGTGAGCGTGGGTCTCGCGGTATCATTGCAGCACTGGGGCCAGATGGTAAGCC
CTCCCGTATCGTAGTTATCTACACGACGGGGAGTCAGGCAACTATGGATGAACGAAATAGACAGATCGCT
GAGATAGGTGCCTCACTGATTAAGCATTGGTAACTGTCAGACCAAGTTTACTCATATATACTTTAGATTG
ATTTAAAACTTCATTTTTAATTTAAAAGGATCTAGGTGAAGATCCTTTTTGATAATCTCATGACCAAAAT
CCCTTAACGTGAGTTTTCGTTCCACTGAGCGTCAGACCCCGTAGAAAAGATCAAAGGATCTTCTTGAGAT
CCTTTTTTTCTGCGCGTAATCTGCTGCTTGCAAACAAAAAAACCACCGCTACCAGCGGTGGTTTGTTTGC
CGGATCAAGAGCTACCAACTCTTTTTCCGAAGGTAACTGGCTTCAGCAGAGCGCAGATACCAAATACTGT
TCTTCTAGTGTAGCCGTAGTTAGGCCACCACTTCAAGAACTCTGTAGCACCGCCTACATACCTCGCTCTG
CTAATCCTGTTACCAGTGGCTGCTGCCAGTGGCGATAAGTCGTGTCTTACCGGGTTGGACTCAAGACGAT
AGTTACCGGATAAGGCGCAGCGGTCGGGCTGAACGGGGGGTTCGTGCACACAGCCCAGCTTGGAGCGAAC
GACCTACACCGAACTGAGATACCTACAGCGTGAGCTATGAGAAAGCGCCACGCTTCCCGAAGGGAGAAAG
GCGGACAGGTATCCGGTAAGCGGCAGGGTCGGAACAGGAGAGCGCACGAGGGAGCTTCCAGGGGGAAACG
CCTGGTATCTTTATAGTCCTGTCGGGTTTCGCCACCTCTGACTTGAGCGTCGATTTTTGTGATGCTCGTC
AGGGGGGCGGAGCCTATGGAAAAACGCCAGCAACGCGGCCTTTTTACGGTTCCTGGCCTTTTGCTGGCCT
TTTGCTCACATGTTCTTTCCTGCGTTATCCCCTGATTCTGTGGATAACCGTATTACCGCCTTTGAGTGAG
CTGATACCGCTCGCCGCAGCCGAACGACCGAGCGCAGCGAGTCAGTGAGCGAGGAAGCGGAAGAGCGCCT
GATGCGGTATTTTCTCCTTACGCATCTGTGCGGTATTTCACACCGCAATGGTGCACTCTCAGTACAATCT
GCTCTGATGCCGCATAGTTAAGCCAGTATACACTCCGCTATCGCTACGCTTCGTTAATACAGATGTAGGT
GTTCCACAGGGTAGCCAGCAGCATCCTGCGATGCAGATCCGGAACATAATGGTGCAGGGCGCTGACTTCC
GCGTTTCCAGACTTTACGAAACACGGAAACCGAAGACCATTCATGTTGTTGCTCAGGTCGCAGACGTTTT
GCAGCAGCAGTCGCTTCACGTTCGCTCGCGTATCGGTGATTCATTCTGCTAACCAGTAAGGCAACCCCGC
CAGCCTAGCCGGGTCCTCAACGACAGGAGCACGATCATGCGCACCCGTGGCCAGGACCCAACGCTG
Features (pLannotate 1.2.2; 12 found; start..end, strand, type, name):
    172..194     +  RBS            RBS: efficient ribosome binding site from bacteriophage T7 gene 10 (Olins and Rangwala, 1989)
    213..233     +  CDS            capTEV™ (fragment): composite tag for in vivo biotinylation, TEV protease cleavage, and 6xHis tagging
    243..263     +  CDS            TEV site: tobacco etch virus (TEV) protease recognition and cleavage site
    318..1034    +  CDS            EGFP: EGFP is a basic (constitutively fluorescent) green fluorescent protein published in 1996, derived from Aequorea victoria. It is reported to be a rapidly-maturing weak dimer with moderate acid sensitivity.
   1035..1053    +  misc_feature   MCS (fragment): multiple cloning site
   1073..1122    +  CDS            SET1 (fragment): solubility-enhancement tag derived from T7 phage gene 10B
   1130..1177    +  terminator     T7 terminator: transcription terminator for bacteriophage T7 RNA polymerase
   1308..1412    +  promoter       AmpR promoter: bla
   1413..2273    +  CDS            AmpR: β-lactamase; bla; confers resistance to ampicillin, carbenicillin, and related antibiotics
   2444..3032    +  rep_origin     ori: high-copy-number ColE1/pMB1/pBR322/pUC origin of replication
   3218..3338    -  misc_feature   bom (fragment): basis of mobility region from pBR322
   3337..3516    -  CDS            YPB2_ECOLX (fragment): Protein predicted: Swiss-Prot protein existence level 4. From Escherichia coli.
