[The description below was written by a language model from this plasmid's Addgene catalogue record and pLannotate feature annotations shown in this document.]
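Description:
pEXP5-NT/pLux eGFP is a small bacterial expression plasmid of about 3.6 kb, built on the Invitrogen pEXP5-NT backbone, a vector designed for bacterial and cell-free protein synthesis. It is maintained at high copy in E. coli through a ColE1/pUC-type origin of replication and selected with ampicillin via the β-lactamase gene and its native promoter. A fragment of the pBR322 basis-of-mobility region is also detected in the backbone.

The key modification is that the original T7 RNA polymerase promoter has been replaced by the Lux promoter (pLux), introduced together with the insert by Gibson cloning. The automated feature table does not annotate pLux itself, but the region upstream of the ribosome binding site is where it would be expected to lie. Downstream, the strong T7 gene 10 ribosome binding site drives translation of an N-terminal 6xHis tag (annotated as a fragment of a composite tag) and a TEV protease cleavage site, followed by the EGFP coding sequence. After the reporter come leftover cloning-site sequence, a short match to a T7 gene 10B-derived element, and the T7 terminator retained from the parent vector.

Because pLux is activated by LuxR bound to the quorum-sensing signal 3OC6 homoserine lactone, green fluorescence reports the presence of both. No LuxR gene is annotated on this plasmid, so the regulator presumably has to be supplied from another source. The associated work used such constructs in cell-free quorum-sensing gene circuits to study bidirectional communication between droplet interface bilayer compartments, with this plasmid serving as the HSL-responsive fluorescent readout.
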