Addgene plasmid #193624: pEXP5-NT/pLux eGFP
Purpose: Inducible expression of eGFP by the transcription factor complex LuxR-3OC6 homoserine lactone (HSL).
Depositing lab: Dora Tang. Depositing organization: Max Planck Institute of Molecular Cell Biology and Genetics. Publication: Bidirectional communication between droplet interface bilayers driven by cell-free quorum sensing gene circuits. Gonzales DT, Suraritdechachai S, Zechner C, Tang T-YD. ChemSystemsChem 2023 10.1002/syst.202300029.
Backbone
  Vector backbone: pEXP5-NT
  Backbone manufacturer: Invitrogen
  Backbone size w/o insert (bp): 2775
  Total vector size (bp): 3637
  Modifications to backbone: Promoter is switched from T7 RNAP promoter to Lux promoter.
  Vector type: Bacterial Expression
Growth in bacteria
  Bacterial resistance: Ampicillin, 100 μg/mL
  Growth temperature: 37°C
  Growth strain: DH5alpha
  Copy number: High Copy
Gene/Insert
  Gene/Insert name: eGFP
  Species: Synthetic
  Insert size (bp): 861
  Promoter: pLux
  Tag / fusion protein: 6xHis (N terminal on insert)
  Cloning method: Gibson Cloning
  Sequencing primers: 5′ TCGGTGATTCATTCTGCT
Terms and licenses: Academic/Nonprofit Terms; Industry Terms: Not Available to Industry
Depositor comments: Please visit https://www.biorxiv.org/content/10.1101/2023.03.04.531082v1 for bioRxiv preprint.
How to cite: pEXP5-NT/pLux eGFP was a gift from Dora Tang (Addgene plasmid # 193624 ; http://n2t.net/addgene:193624 ; RRID:Addgene_193624)
